>Addgene plasmid #237501 | pKOS6b-KOpstB | addgene full sequence | sequence record 483091 | Addgene NGS Result
TTGAGATCCTTTTTTTCTGCGCGTAATCTGCTGCTTGCAAACAAAAAAACCACCGCTACCAGCGGTGGTT
TGTTTGCCGGATCAAGAGCTACCAACTCTTTTTCCGAAGGTAACTGGCTTCAGCAGAGCGCAGATACCAA
ATACTGTTCTTCTAGTGTAGCCGTAGTTAGGCCACCACTTCAAGAACTCTGTAGCACCGCCTACATACCT
CGCTCTGCTAATCCTGTTACCAGTGGCTGCTGCCAGTGGCGATAAGTCGTGTCTTACCGGGTTGGACTCA
AGACGATAGTTACCGGATAAGGCGCAGCGGTCGGGCTGAACGGGGGGTTCGTGCACACAGCCCAGCTTGG
AGCGAACGACCTACACCGAACTGAGATACCTACAGCGTGAGCTATGAGAAAGCGCCACGCTTCCCGAAGG
GAGAAAGGCGGACAGGTATCCGGTAAGCGGCAGGGTCGGAACAGGAGAGCGCACGAGGGAGCTTCCAGGG
GGAAACGCCTGGTATCTTTATAGTCCTGTCGGGTTTCGCCACCTCTGACTTGAGCGTCGATTTTTGTGAT
GCTCGTCAGGGGGGCGGAGCCTATGGAAAAACGCCAGCAACGCGGCCTTTTTACGGTTCCTGGCCTTTTG
CTGGCCTTTTGCTCACATGTTCTTTCCTGCGTTATCCCCTGATTCTGTGGATAACCGTATTACCGCCTTT
GAGTGAGCTGATACCGCTCGCCGCAGCCGAACGACCGAGCGCAGCGAGTCAGTGAGCGAGGAAGCGGAAG
AGCGCCCAATACGCAAACCGCCTCTCCCCGCGCGTTGGCCGATTCATTAATGCAGCTGGCACGACAGGTT
TCCCGACTGGAAAGCGGGCAGTGAGCGCAACGCAATTAATGTGAGTTAGCTCACTCATTAGGCACCCCAG
GCTTTACACTTTATGCTTCCGGCTCGTATGTTGTGTGGAATTGTGAGCGGATAACAATTTCACACAGGAA
ACAGCTATGACATGATTACGAATTCGAGCTCGGTACCCGGGGATCCTCGATGGGACCGCCCGGCTCGTCC
TCGGGGCTGGCGAACGCGATCGTGGGCAGCCTGATCCAGACCTTCATGGCGCTGCTGATGGCAACGCCGC
TTGGTCTCGGATGCGGGATCTATCTTTCGGAATACGGGACAGAAACCAATAAGTTCGCGTCCTGCGTCCG
TTTTGTCTCCGACGTGCTGATGTCGGTGCCGTCCATTCTGGTGGGCCTCTTCGTCTATCAGGTTCTGGTG
GCGCCGTTCGGGCATTTTTCCGCGCTCGCGGGTTCTGTTGCGCTGGCGATCCTGGCGGTGCCGATCATCG
TGCGTACGACCGAAGATATGCTGCGGCTTGTCCCGACCTCCATGCGCGAGGCCGGGGCGGCTCTGGGCGC
GACGCGCTGGCGGGTAACGCTTTCTCTGTGCCTGCGTTCTGCCAAGACGGGCGTTCTGACGGGTATTCTT
CTGGCTCTGGCCCGGGTGAGCGGTGAAACGGCGCCCCTGCTGTTTACGTCGCTCGGCAACCAGAACTGGT
CTTTCAGCCTCAACCGGCCGATGGCGAGCCTGCCGGTGACGATCTACCAGTATGCCGGTGCATCCTATGA
AGACTGGGTACAACTGGCCTGGGCCGGCGCGCTGCTGGTGACGATGGGTGTGCTGGCCATCAACATTGCC
GTCCGCGTTTCGGCGCGACGCGGATGACCCCGGGAACAAGGCAGGGGCGCGTCATGGCTGACAGATCTCA
CATCGTCAAAAGCTACGAGCAGGAGCTGGGGCAGCTCCGCTCCATGATGGCGCAGATGGGCGGCATCGTG
GAAAACCAGGTGGCCCTCGCGCTTTCCGCCATTGCGGACCGCAACGAGGAAGCCGCGGATGCGGCCGCGC
GTCAGGACCCGGAAGTCGACCAGCTCGAACGCGAGGTCGAAGGCCTTGCGATCCGTCTGCTGGCCCTTCG
CAGCCCCATGGCAGGCGACCTGCGCGAGATCGTGGCCGCCCTGAAGATCACCGGCGATCTGGAACGTATT
GGCGATTACGCCTCGTCCATCGCGCGGCGTTCCCTGCGGATCCGGATGCCGGAAAACCAGATTTCGCTCT
CGGGCCTGCGCAGCATGGGGCGTCTGGTGCAGGAAAACCTGCGCCGGTCGATCGATGCGATCACGCAGCA
GGATTCCAACCGCGCCATGGAAGTCTGGCATTCGGATCGTGCCGTGGACGAGTATTACACGGCGCTGTTC
CGCGAACTCGTGACGTACATGATGGAAGATGCCCGCAATATCCGCGCCTGCACGGAACTGCTGTTCATCG
CCAAGAACCTCGAGCGGATCGGCGATCATGCGACCAACATCGCCGAACGCGTCTTCTATGCCGTGACTGG
CGAGAATCTTCCGTCTCTTCGTCCGCGCGGAGCTCCGGCGTCGGCCCAGTCGACCTGCAGGCATGCAAGC
TTGGCACTGGCCGTCGTTTTACAACGTCGTGACTGGGAAAACCCTGGCGTTACCCAACTTAATCGCCTTG
CAGCACATCCCCCTTTCGCCAGCTGGCGTAATAGCGAAGAGGCCCGCACCGATCGCCCTTCCCAACAGTT
GCGCAGCCTGAATGGCGAATGGCGATAAGCTAGCTTCACGCTGCCGCAAGCACTCAGGGCGCAAGGGCTG
CTAAAGGAAGCGGAACACGTAGAAAGCCAGTCCGCAGAAACGGTGCTGACCCCGGATGAATGTCAGCTAC
TGGGCTATCTGGACAAGGGAAAACGCAAGCGCAAAGAGAAAGCAGGTAGCTTGCAGTGGGCTTACATGGC
GATAGCTAGACTGGGCGGTTTTATGGACAGCAAGCGAACCGGAATTGCCAGCTGGGGCGCCCTCTGGTAA
GGTTGGGAAGCCCTGCAAAGTAAACTGGATGGCTTTCTTGCCGCCAAGGATCTGATGGCGCAGGGGATCA
AGATCTGATCAAGAGACAGGATGAGGATCGTTTCGCATGATTGAACAAGATGGATTGCACGCAGGTTCTC
CGGCCGCTTGGGTGGAGAGGCTATTCGGCTATGACTGGGCACAACAGACAATCGGCTGCTCTGATGCCGC
CGTGTTCCGGCTGTCAGCGCAGGGGCGCCCGGTTCTTTTTGTCAAGACCGACCTGTCCGGTGCCCTGAAT
GAACTCCAAGACGAGGCAGCGCGGCTATCGTGGCTGGCCACGACGGGCGTTCCTTGCGCAGCTGTGCTCG
ACGTTGTCACTGAAGCGGGAAGGGACTGGCTGCTATTGGGCGAAGTGCCGGGGCAGGATCTCCTGTCATC
TCACCTTGCTCCTGCCGAGAAAGTATCCATCATGGCTGATGCAATGCGGCGGCTGCATACGCTTGATCCG
GCTACCTGCCCATTCGACCACCAAGCGAAACATCGCATCGAGCGAGCACGTACTCGGATGGAAGCCGGTC
TTGTCGATCAGGATGATCTGGACGAAGAGCATCAGGGGCTCGCGCCAGCCGAACTGTTCGCCAGGCTCAA
GGCGCGGATGCCCGACGGCGAGGATCTCGTCGTGACCCATGGCGATGCCTGCTTGCCGAATATCATGGTG
GAAAATGGCCGCTTTTCTGGATTCATCGACTGTGGCCGGCTGGGTGTGGCGGACCGCTATCAGGACATAG
CGTTGGCTACCCGTGATATTGCTGAAGAGCTTGGCGGCGAATGGGCTGACCGCTTCCTCGTGCTTTACGG
TATCGCCGCTCCCGATTCGCAGCGCATCGCCTTCTATCGCCTTCTTGACGAGTTCTTCTGAGCGGGACTC
TGGGGTTCGGATCCGGGCTTATCGACTGCACGGTGCACCAATGCTTCTGGCGTCAGGCAGCCATCGGAAG
CTGTGGTATGGCTGTGCAGGTCGTAAATCACTGCATAATTCGTGTCGCTCAAGGCGCACTCCCGTTCTGG
ATAATGTTTTTTGCGCCGACATCATAACGGTTCTGGCAAATATTCATGACAGCTTAAGATGCGTGACAAA
ATACGGCCGCGCTTTCATACATCGTCAGAAGACGCCTTTCAGATTTTCCGGAGAACCAAACAGCAAAAAG
GGGGAATTTCGTGTCGCAAGATAACAACTTTAGCCAGGGGCCAGTCCCGCAGTCGGCGCGGAAAGGGGTA
TTGGCATTGACGTTCGTCATGCTGGGATTAACCTTCTTTTCCGCCAGTATGTGGACCGGCGGCACTCTCG
GAACCGGTCTTAGCTATCATGATTTCTTCCTCGCAGTTCTCATCGGTAATCTTCTCCTCGGTATTTACAC
TTCATTTCTCGGTTACATTGGCGCAAAAACCGGCCTGACCACTCATCTTCTTGCTCGCTTCTCGTTTGGT
GTTAAAGGCTCATGGCTGCCTTCACTGCTACTGGGCGGAACTCAGGTTGGCTGGTTTGGCGTCGGTGTGG
CGATGTTTGCCATTCCGGTGGGTAAGGCAACCGGGCTGGATATTAATTTGCTGATTGCCGTTTCCGGTTT
ACTGATGACCGTCACCGTCTTTTTTGGCATTTCGGCGCTGACGGTTCTTTCGGTGATTGCGGTTCCGGCT
ATCGCCTGCCTGGGCGGTTATTCCGTGTGGCTGGCTGTTAACGGCATGGGCGGCCTGGACGCATTAAAAG
CGGTCGTTCCCGCACAACCGTTAGATTTCAATGTCGCGCTGGCGCTGGTTGTGGGGTCATTTATCAGTGC
GGGTACGCTCACCGCTGACTTTGTCCGGTTTGGTCGCAATGCCAAACTGGCGGTGCTGGTGGCGATGGTG
GCCTTTTTCCTCGGCAACTCGTTGATGTTTATTTTCGGTGCAGCGGGCGCTGCGGCACTGGGCATGGCGG
ATATCTCTGATGTGATGATTGCTCAGGGCCTGCTGCTGCCTGCGATTGTGGTGCTGGGGCTGAATATCTG
GACCACCAACGATAACGCACTCTATGCGTCGGGTTTAGGTTTCGCCAACATTACCGGGATGTCGAGCAAA
ACCCTTTCGGTAATCAACGGTATTATCGGTACGGTCTGCGCATTATGGCTGTATAACAATTTTGTCGGCT
GGTTGACCTTCCTTTCGGCAGCTATTCCTCCAGTGGGTGGCGTGATCATCGCCGACTATCTGATGAACCG
TCGCCGCTATGAGCACTTTGCGACCACGCGTATGATGAGTGTCAATTGGGTGGCGATTCTGGCGGTCGCC
TTGGGGATTGCTGCAGGCCACTGGTTACCGGGAATTGTTCCGGTCAACGCGGTATTAGGTGGCGCGCTGA
GCTATCTGATCCTTAACCCGATTTTGAATCGTAAAACGACAGCAGCAATGACGCATGTGGAGGCTAACAG
TGTCGAATAACGCTTTACAAACAATTATTAACGCCCGGTTACCAGGCGAAGAGGGGCTGTGGCAGATTCA
TCTGCAGGACGGAAAAATCAGCGCCATTGATGCGCAATCCGGCGTGATGCCCATAACTGAAAACAGCCTG
GATGCCGAACAAGGTTTAGTTATACCGCCGTTTGTGGAGCCACATATTCACCTGGACACCACGCAAACCG
CCGGACAACCGAACTGGAATCAGTCCGGCACGCTGTTTGAAGGCATTGAACGCTGGGCCGAGCGCAAAGC
GTTATTAACCCATGACGATGTGAAACAACGCGCATGGCAAACGCTGAAATGGCAGATTGCCAACGGCATT
CAGCATGTGCGTACCCATGTCGATGTTTCGGATGCAACGCTAACTGCGCTGAAAGCAATGCTGGAAGTGA
AGCAGGAAGTCGCGCCGTGGATTGATCTGCAAATCGTCGCCTTCCCTCAGGAAGGGATTTTGTCGTATCC
CAACGGTGAAGCGTTGCTGGAAGAGGCGTTACGCTTAGGGGCAGATGTAGTGGGGGCGATTCCGCATTTT
GAATTTACCCGTGAATACGGCGTGGAGTCGCTGCATAAAACCTTCGCCCTGGCGCAAAAATACGACCGTC
TCATCGACGTTCACTGTGATGAGATCGATGACGAGCAGTCGCGCTTTGTCGAAACCGTTGCTGCCCTGGC
GCACCATGAAGGCATGGGCGCGCGAGTCACCGCCAGCCACACCACGGCAATGCACTCCTATAACGGGGCG
TATACCTCACGCCTGTTCCGCTTGCTGAAAATGTCCGGTATTAACTTTGTCGCCAACCCGCTGGTCAATA
TTCATCTGCAAGGACGTTTCGATACGTATCCAAAACGTCGCGGCATCACGCGCGTTAAAGAGATGCTGGA
GTCCGGCATTAACGTCTGCTTTGGTCACGATGATGTCTTCGATCCGTGGTATCCGCTGGGAACGGCGAAT
ATGCTGCAAGTGCTGCATATGGGGCTGCATGTTTGCCAGTTGATGGGCTACGGGCAGATTAACGATGGCC
TGAATTTAATCACCCACCACAGCGCAAGGACGTTGAATTTGCAGGATTACGGCATTGCCGCCGGAAACAG
CGCCAACCTGATTATCCTGCCGGCTGAAAATGGGTTTGATGCGCTGCGCCGTCAGGTTCCGGTACGTTAT
TCGGTACGTGGCGGCAAGGTGATTGCCAGCACACAACCGGCACAAACCACCGTATATCTGGAGCAGCCAG
AAGCCATCGATTACAAACGTTGAACGACTGGGTTACAGCGAGCTTAGTTTATGCCGGATCTCTCCTGGCG
CACCATCGTCGGCTACAGCCTCGGGAATTGCTACCGCGAAATGACCGACCAAGCGACGCCCAACCTGCCA
TCACGAGATTTCGATTCCACCGCCGCCTTCTATGAAAGGTTGGGCTTCGGAATCGTTTTCCGGGACGCCC
TCGCGGACGTGCTCATAGTCCACGACGCCCGTGATTTTGTAGCCCTGGCCGACGGCCAGCAGGTAGGCCG
ACAGGCTCATGCCGGCCGCCGCCGCCTTTTCCTCAATCGCTCTTCGTTCGTCTGGAAGGCAGTACACCTT
GATAGGTGGGCTGCCCTTCCTGGTTGGCTTGGTTTCATCAGCCATCCGCTTGCCCTCATCTGTTACGCCG
GCGGTAGCCGGCCAGCCTCGCAGAGCAGGATTCCCGTTGAGCACCGCCAGGTGCGAATAAGGGACAGTGA
AGAAGGAACACCCGCTCGCGGGTGGGCCTACTTCACCTATCCTGCCCGGCTGACGCCGTTGGATACACCA
AGGAAAGTCTACACGAACCCTTTGGCAAAATCCTGTATATCGTGCGAAAAAGGATGGATATACCGAAAAA
ATCGCTATAATGACCCCGAAGCAGGGTTATGCAGCGGAAAAGCGCTGCTTCCCTGCTGTTTTGTGGAATA
TCTACCGACTGGAAACAGGCAAATGCAGGAAATTACTGAACTGAGGGGACAGGCGAGAGACGATGCCAAA
GAGCTCCTGAAAATCTCGATAACTCAAAAAATACGCCCGGTAGTGATCTTATTTCATTATGGTGAAAGTT
GGAACCTCTTACGTGCCGATCAACGTCTCATTTTCGCCAAAAGTTGGCCCAGGGCTTCCCGGTATCAACA
GGGACACCAGGATTTATTTATTCTGCGAAGTGATCTTCCGTCACAGGTATTTATTCGGCGCAAAGTGCGT
CGGGTGATGCTGCCAACTTACTGATTTAGTGTATGATGGTGTTTTTGAGGTGCTCCAGTGGCTTCTGTTT
CTATCAGCTCCTGAAAATCTCGATAACTCAAAAAATACGCCCGGTAGTGATCTTATTTCATTATGGTGAA
AGTTGGAACCTCTTACGTGCCGATCAACGTCTCATTTTCGCCAAAAGTTGGCCCAGGGCTTCCCGGTATC
AACAGGGACACCAGGATTTATTTATTCTGCGAAGTGATCTTCCGTCACAGGTATTTATTCGGCGCAAAGT
GCGTCGGGTGATGCTGCCAACTTACTGATTTAGTGTATGATGGTGTTTTTGAGGTGCTCCAGTGGCTTCT
GTTTCTATCAGGGCTGGATGATCCTCCAGCGCGGGGATCTCATGCTGGAGTTCTTCGCCCACCCCAAAAG
GATCTAGGTGAAGATCCTTTTTGATAATCTCATGACCAAAATCCCTTAACGTGAGTTTTCGTTCCACTGA
GCGTCAGACCCCGTAGAAAAGATCAAAGGATCTTC
Features (pLannotate 1.2.2; 23 found; start..end, strand, type, name):
      1..589     +  rep_origin     ori: high-copy-number ColE1/pMB1/pBR322/pUC origin of replication
    772..864     +  CDS            lacI (fragment): lac repressor; lacI; The lac repressor binds to the lac operator to inhibit transcription in E. coli. This inhibition can be relieved by adding lactose or isopropyl-β-D-thiogalactopyranoside (IPTG).
    877..898     +  protein_bind   CAP binding site: CAP binding activates transcription in the presence of cAMP. E. coli catabolite activator protein
    913..943     +  promoter       lac promoter: promoter for the E. coli lac operon
    951..967     +  protein_bind   lac operator: The lac repressor binds to the lac operator to inhibit transcription in E. coli. This inhibition can be relieved by adding lactose or isopropyl-β-D-thiogalactopyranoside (IPTG). lac repressor encoded by lacI
   1000..1028    +  misc_feature   MCS (fragment): pUC18/19 multiple cloning site
   1030..1689    +  CDS            pstA (fragment): PSTA_ECOLI - Also known as phoT. Experimental evidence at protein level: Swiss-Prot protein existence level 1. Part of the binding-protein-dependent transport system for phosphate; probably responsible for the translocation of the substrate across the membrane. From Escherichia coli (strain K12).
   1749..2408    +  CDS            phoU: PHOU_CAUVC - Protein inferred from homology: Swiss-Prot protein existence level 3. Plays a role in the regulation of phosphate uptake. From Caulobacter vibrioides (strain ATCC 19089 / CB15) (Caulobacter crescentus).
   2428..2452    +  misc_feature   MCS (fragment): pUC18/19 multiple cloning site
   2455..2609    +  CDS            lacZα (fragment): LacZα fragment of β-galactosidase; lacZ fragment
   2622..2945    +  CDS            tnpA (fragment): TN5P_ECOLX - Also known as tnp. Experimental evidence at protein level: Swiss-Prot protein existence level 1. Mediates transposition of transposon Tn5 by a 'cut and paste' mechanism. First, the monomeric transposase binds the 19 bp inverted DNA repeats flanking the transposon. Then, dimerization of the DNA- bound transposase creates a synaptic DNA complex. After nicking of the first DNA strand, excision of the transposon proceeds through a series of intermediates. The transposase then mediates the insertion of the transposon at a new site by strand transfer. The activity of the wild- type tran
   2977..3768    +  CDS            neo: KKA2_KLEPN - Also known as kan, nptII. Experimental evidence at protein level: Swiss-Prot protein existence level 1. Resistance to kanamycin, neomycin, paromomycin, ribostamycin, butirosin and gentamicin B. From Klebsiella pneumoniae.
   3801..3902    -  CDS            yciV (fragment): RNAAM_ECOLI - Also known as trpH From Escherichia coli (strain K12).
   4074..5327    +  CDS            codB: CODB_ECOLI - Experimental evidence at protein level: Swiss-Prot protein existence level 1. Required for cytosine transport into the cell. From Escherichia coli (strain K12).
   5321..6603    +  CDS            codA (fragment): E. coli cytosine deaminase; codA; confers sensitivity to 5-fluorocytosine
   6691..6789    +  CDS            ble (fragment): BLE_KLEPN - Experimental evidence at protein level: Swiss-Prot protein existence level 1. Binding protein with a strong affinity to the bleomycin family of antibiotics. Binds to CL990; an antimitotic-antibiotic compound. From Klebsiella pneumoniae.
   6790..6975    -  CDS            traJ (fragment): oriT-recognizing protein; traJ
   7008..7117    -  oriT           oriT: incP origin of transfer
   7352..7442    -  promoter       cat promoter: promoter of the E. coli cat gene encoding chloramphenicol acetyltransferase
   7563..7639    +  mobile_element IS1 (fragment): prokaryotic transposable element IS1
   7636..7726    -  promoter       cat promoter: promoter of the E. coli cat gene encoding chloramphenicol acetyltransferase
   7847..7921    +  mobile_element IS1 (fragment): prokaryotic transposable element IS1
   7922..7975    +  CDS            ble (fragment): BLE_KLEPN - Experimental evidence at protein level: Swiss-Prot protein existence level 1. Binding protein with a strong affinity to the bleomycin family of antibiotics. Binds to CL990; an antimitotic-antibiotic compound. From Klebsiella pneumoniae.
