[The description below was written by a language model from this plasmid's Addgene catalogue record and pLannotate feature annotations shown in this document.]
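Description:
pKOS6b-KOpstB is a mobilizable allelic-exchange (suicide-type) plasmid built on the pKOS6b backbone and intended for deleting pstB, the ATP-binding subunit of the phosphate ABC transporter, in Gluconobacter oxydans. It is catalogued as a bacterial expression vector, but its feature layout is that of a gene-knockout tool. The plasmid is about 8.1 kb and is propagated in E. coli through a high-copy ColE1/pUC-type origin. Selection is with kanamycin, through the Tn5-derived neo (nptII) gene. An incP oriT with an adjacent traJ fragment allows conjugative transfer from a suitable E. coli donor into the target bacterium. The ColE1-type origin is generally not expected to replicate there, although the record does not say so explicitly.

The payload sits within a pUC18/19-type multiple cloning site that interrupts lacZα, downstream of the lac promoter and operator. It consists of two roughly 660 bp annotated segments with homology to pstA and phoU, presumably the genes flanking pstB in the G. oxydans pst operon; the names come from similarity to E. coli and Caulobacter proteins. No pstB coding sequence is annotated between them, which is consistent with homology arms designed to leave a deletion of pstB after recombination. The backbone also carries codB (cytosine permease) and codA (cytosine deaminase), which confer sensitivity to 5-fluorocytosine. In the typical scheme, kanamycin selects single-crossover integrants, and 5-fluorocytosine then counterselects for cells that have lost the vector in a second crossover, giving a markerless knockout. The small tnpA, ble, IS1, yciV and cat promoter fragments appear to be remnants of the backbone's construction.
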