Addgene plasmid #237501: pKOS6b-KOpstB
Purpose: Knockout of pstB
Depositing lab: Buz Barstow. Depositing organization: Cornell University.
Backbone
  Vector backbone: pKOS6b
  Vector type: Bacterial Expression
Growth in bacteria
  Bacterial resistance: Kanamycin, 50 μg/mL
  Growth temperature: 37°C
  Growth strain: DH5alpha
  Copy number: Unknown
Gene/Insert
  Gene/Insert name: Phosphate ABC transporter ATP binding subunit (alt names: Gene ID: 948240; pstB)
  Species: Gluconobacter oxydans
Resource information
  A portion of this plasmid was derived from a plasmid made by: Alexa M. Schmitz.
Terms and licenses: Academic/Nonprofit Terms; Industry Terms: Not Available to Industry
Depositor comments: Please visit https://doi.org/10.1101/2023.02.09.527855 for bioRxiv preprint.
How to cite: pKOS6b-KOpstB was a gift from Buz Barstow (Addgene plasmid # 237501 ; http://n2t.net/addgene:237501 ; RRID:Addgene_237501)
